Addgene plasmid #246662: pEGFP-C1-DNAJC13(ylt1)
Purpose: Mammalian expression of mutant, eGFP tagged DNAJC13
Depositing lab: Braden Lobingier. Depositing organization: Oregon Health & Science University. Publication: DNAJC13 localization to endosomes is opposed by its J domain and its disordered C-terminus. Adoff H, Novy B, Holland E, Lobingier BT. Mol Biol Cell. 2025 Sep 1;36(9):ar114. doi: 10.1091/mbc.E24-12-0575. Epub 2025 Jul 30. PubMed 40737286.
Backbone
  Vector backbone: pEGFP-C1
  Total vector size (bp): 11483
  Vector type: Mammalian Expression
  Selectable markers: Neomycin (select with G418)
Growth in bacteria
  Bacterial resistance: Kanamycin, 50 μg/mL
  Growth temperature: 37°C
  Growth strain: DH5alpha
  Copy number: High Copy
Gene/Insert
  Gene/Insert name: DNAJC13 (alt name: RME-8)
  Species: H. sapiens (human)
  Insert size (bp): 6728
  Mutation: Mutated 2206-Y 2207-L 2208-T to Alanines
  Entrez Gene: DNAJC13 (a.k.a. PARK21, RME8)
  Promoter: CMV
  Tag / fusion protein: eGFP (N terminal on backbone)
  Cloning method: Gibson Cloning
  Sequencing primers: 5′ CGCGATCACATGGTCC; 3′ TCAGGGGGAGGTGTGG
Terms and licenses: Academic/Nonprofit Terms; Industry Terms: Not Available to Industry
How to cite: pEGFP-C1-DNAJC13(ylt1) was a gift from Braden Lobingier (Addgene plasmid # 246662 ; http://n2t.net/addgene:246662 ; RRID:Addgene_246662)
