[The description below was written by a language model from this plasmid's Addgene catalogue record and pLannotate feature annotations shown in this document.]
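Description:
pEGFP-C1-DNAJC13(ylt1) is an 11,483 bp mammalian expression plasmid built on the pEGFP-C1 backbone, carrying a mutant form of human DNAJC13 (also called RME-8) fused to the C-terminus of EGFP. Expression is driven by the human cytomegalovirus immediate-early enhancer and promoter. The EGFP coding sequence is followed by a remnant of the multiple cloning site that acts as a linker, then the roughly 6.7 kb DNAJC13 open reading frame, which was inserted by Gibson assembly. The transcript is terminated by the SV40 polyadenylation signal. The small "large T antigen" fragment annotated just upstream of that signal probably reflects SV40 sequence flanking the poly(A) region, not a functional coding element. The "ylt1" designation refers to the substitution of residues Y2206, L2207 and T2208 with alanines, near the C-terminal end of the protein.

In bacteria, the plasmid replicates from a high-copy ColE1/pUC-type origin and is selected with kanamycin. A single Tn5 NeoR/KanR gene provides both selections. It is transcribed from a bacterial bla promoter in E. coli, and from the SV40 enhancer/early promoter, with an HSV TK poly(A) signal, in mammalian cells, where it confers G418 resistance for stable line selection. An f1 origin is also present, and the short ble fragment downstream of the resistance gene appears to be a nonfunctional remnant.

DNAJC13 functions in membrane trafficking through early endosomes. The construct allows fluorescence-based visualisation of the mutant protein in mammalian cells, and the associated study concerns how DNAJC13 localization to endosomes is regulated by its J domain and disordered C-terminus. The record does not state the specific functional consequence of the YLT-to-alanine mutation.
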