Features (pLannotate 1.2.2; 14 found; start..end, strand, type, name):
     61..364     +  enhancer       CMV enhancer: human cytomegalovirus immediate early enhancer
    365..568     +  promoter       CMV promoter: human cytomegalovirus (CMV) immediate early promoter
    613..1329    +  CDS            EGFP: EGFP is a basic (constitutively fluorescent) green fluorescent protein published in 1996, derived from Aequorea victoria. It is reported to be a rapidly-maturing weak dimer with moderate acid sensitivity.
   1330..1381    +  misc_feature   MCS (fragment): multiple cloning site
   1405..8130    +  CDS            DNAJC13: DJC13_HUMAN - Also known as KIAA0678, RME8. Experimental evidence at protein level: Swiss-Prot protein existence level 1. Involved in membrane trafficking through early endosomes, such as the early endosome to recycling endosome transport implicated in the recycling of transferrin and the early endosome to late endosome transport implicated in degradation of EGF and EGFR (PubMed:18256511, PubMed:18307993). Involved in the regulation of endosomal membrane tubulation and regulates th dynamics of SNX1 on the endosomal membrane; via association with WASHC2 may link the WASH complex to the retromer
   8164..8248    +  CDS            large T antigen (fragment): large T antigen from SV40 (simian virus 40)
   8271..8392    +  polyA_signal   SV40 poly(A) signal: SV40 polyadenylation signal
   8426..8854    -  rep_origin     f1 ori (sequence partly withheld): f1 bacteriophage origin of replication; arrow indicates direction of (+) strand synthesis
   8881..8985    +  promoter       AmpR promoter: bla
   8987..9344    +  promoter       SV40 promoter: SV40 enhancer and early promoter
   9379..10173   +  CDS            NeoR/KanR: aminoglycoside phosphotransferase from Tn5; aph(3')-II (or nptII); confers resistance to neomycin, kanamycin, and G418 (Geneticin®)
  10194..10346   +  CDS            ble (fragment): BLE_KLEPN - Experimental evidence at protein level: Swiss-Prot protein existence level 1. Binding protein with a strong affinity to the bleomycin family of antibiotics. Binds to CL990; an antimitotic-antibiotic compound. From Klebsiella pneumoniae.
  10405..10452   +  polyA_signal   HSV TK poly(A) signal: herpes simplex virus thymidine kinase polyadenylation signal (Cole and Stacy, 1985)
  10781..11369   +  rep_origin     ori: high-copy-number ColE1/pMB1/pBR322/pUC origin of replication
>Addgene plasmid #246662 | pEGFP-C1-DNAJC13(ylt1) | addgene full sequence | sequence record 491270 | Addgene NGS Result
TAGTTATTAATAGTAATCAATTACGGGGTCATTAGTTCATAGCCCATATATGGAGTTCCGCGTTACATAA
CTTACGGTAAATGGCCCGCCTGGCTGACCGCCCAACGACCCCCGCCCATTGACGTCAATAATGACGTATG
TTCCCATAGTAACGCCAATAGGGACTTTCCATTGACGTCAATGGGTGGAGTATTTACGGTAAACTGCCCA
CTTGGCAGTACATCAAGTGTATCATATGCCAAGTACGCCCCCTATTGACGTCAATGACGGTAAATGGCCC
GCCTGGCATTATGCCCAGTACATGACCTTATGGGACTTTCCTACTTGGCAGTACATCTACGTATTAGTCA
TCGCTATTACCATGGTGATGCGGTTTTGGCAGTACATCAATGGGCGTGGATAGCGGTTTGACTCACGGGG
ATTTCCAAGTCTCCACCCCATTGACGTCAATGGGAGTTTGTTTTGGCACCAAAATCAACGGGACTTTCCA
AAATGTCGTAACAACTCCGCCCCATTGACGCAAATGGGCGGTAGGCGTGTACGGTGGGAGGTCTATATAA
GCAGAGCTGGTTTAGTGAACCGTCAGATCCGCTAGCGCTACCGGTCGCCACCATGGTGAGCAAGGGCGAG
GAGCTGTTCACCGGGGTGGTGCCCATCCTGGTCGAGCTGGACGGCGACGTAAACGGCCACAAGTTCAGCG
TGTCCGGCGAGGGCGAGGGCGATGCCACCTACGGCAAGCTGACCCTGAAGTTCATCTGCACCACCGGCAA
GCTGCCCGTGCCCTGGCCCACCCTCGTGACCACCCTGACCTACGGCGTGCAGTGCTTCAGCCGCTACCCC
GACCACATGAAGCAGCACGACTTCTTCAAGTCCGCCATGCCCGAAGGCTACGTCCAGGAGCGCACCATCT
TCTTCAAGGACGACGGCAACTACAAGACCCGCGCCGAGGTGAAGTTCGAGGGCGACACCCTGGTGAACCG
CATCGAGCTGAAGGGCATCGACTTCAAGGAGGACGGCAACATCCTGGGGCACAAGCTGGAGTACAACTAC
AACAGCCACAACGTCTATATCATGGCCGACAAGCAGAAGAACGGCATCAAGGTGAACTTCAAGATCCGCC
ACAACATCGAGGACGGCAGCGTGCAGCTCGCCGACCACTACCAGCAGAACACCCCCATCGGCGACGGCCC
CGTGCTGCTGCCCGACAACCACTACCTGAGCACCCAGTCCGCCCTGAGCAAAGACCCCAACGAGAAGCGC
GATCACATGGTCCTGCTGGAGTTCGTGACCGCCGCCGGGATCACTCTCGGCATGGACGAGCTGTACAAGT
CCGGACTCAGATCTCGAGCTCAAGCTTCGAATTCTGCAGTCGACGGTACCGGAGGGGGTTCCGGCGGAGG
CAGCAACATAATTAGGGAAAATAAGGATCTGGCATGTTTCTACACAACAAAACATTCATGGAGGGGGAAG
TATAAGCGTGTCTTTTCAGTTGGAACTCATGCGATTACTACATATAATCCCAATACCTTAGAAGTAACAA
ATCAGTGGCCTTATGGAGACATTTGCAGCATCAGCCCTGTTGGAAAAGGACAAGGAACGGAGTTCAACCT
CACATTTCGTAAAGGCAGTGGAAAAAAGTCAGAAACTTTAAAATTTTCTACAGAGCACAGAACAGAACTT
CTTACAGAAGCATTGAGATTTAGAACTGATTTTTCAGAGGGAAAAATCACAGGAAGGAGATACAACTGCT
ATAAGCATCACTGGAGTGACTCAAGAAAACCTGTAATTTTGGAAGTAACTCCAGGAGGCTTTGACCAAAT
TAATCCTGCAACCAACAGAGTACTCTGTTCCTATGACTATAGAAATATTGAAGGATTTGTAGATCTCTCA
GATTATCAAGGAGGATTTTGTATACTTTATGGAGGATTTAGTAGATTGCATTTATTTGCGTCAGAGCAAA
GAGAAGAGATTATTAAAAGTGCAATAGACCATGCTGGTAACTACATAGGTATTTCATTGCGGATCAGGAA
AGAGCCTTTAGAATTCGAGCAATATTTGAATCTTCGCTTTGGAAAATACAGCACTGATGAATCCATCACA
TCTTTAGCAGAGTTTGTAGTCCAAAAAATATCACCTAGACATTCGGAGCCTGTTAAAAGAGTTCTAGCAC
TTACAGAAACATGTTTAGTAGAACGTGATCCGGCAACCTATAATATTGCAACATTGAAGCCTTTAGGAGA
AGTATTTGCGTTGGTCTGTGACTCAGAAAATCCACAACTTTTTACCATTGAATTTATAAAAGGGCAAGTA
CGGAAATATTCTTCAACAGAGAGAGATTCCTTATTAGCAAGTTTGCTGGATGGAGTAAGAGCCTCTGGTA
ATAGAGATGTTTGTGTAAAAATGACACCAACCCATAAAGGTCAGCGATGGGGGTTACTCAGCATGCCTGT
TGATGAGGAAGTAGAGAGCCTTCACCTCAGGTTCTTAGCTACGCCTCCAAATGGCAACTTTGCAGATGCT
GTATTCAGGTTCAATGCTAATATTTCATACAGTGGAGTCCTACATGCAGTAACACAGGATGGTCTCTTCT
CAGAAAACAAAGAAAAACTGATCAATAATGCCATAACAGCATTACTGTCCCAAGAAGGGGATGTCGTTGC
TTCAAATGCGGAACTTGAGAGTCAGTTCCAGGCTGTGAGGAGGCTTGTGGCATCCAAAGCTGGTTTCCTG
GCTTTCACTCAGCTTCCAAAGTTTCGCGAGCGTCTAGGGGTGAAGGTAGTAAAAGCACTCAAAAGAAGCA
ACAACGGAATAATCCATGCAGCAGTTGATATGCTTTGTGCCCTTATGTGTCCCATGCATGATGACTATGA
CTTAAGACAAGAACAGTTGAACAAAGCTTCTCTTCTCTCGTCAAAGAAGTTTCTGGAAAACTTACTGGAG
AAATTTAATTCCCATGTGGATCATGGGACTGGTGCCCTAGTTATTAGTTCGCTCTTGGACTTCCTTACCT
TTGCCCTCTGTGCTCCATATAGTGAGACAACTGAAGGGCAGCAGTTTGATATGCTCTTGGAGATGGTAGC
ATCCAATGGAAGAACCCTTTTTAAACTTTTTCAGCATCCTTCCATGGCAATAATAAAAGGAGCTGGGTTG
GTTATGAAGGCAATAATAGAGGAAGGTGATAAAGAAATTGCTACAAAAATGCAGGAGCTTGCCCTAAGTG
AAGGTGCCTTACCTCGACACTTGCATACTGCGATGTTTACAATAAGCTCAGATCAAAGGATGCTTACAAA
TAGACAGCTAAGTAGACATTTAGTGGGACTCTGGACAGCTGATAATGCAACTGCAACAAACTTGTTGAAA
CGCATTTTGCCGCCAGGCTTGCTGGCATACTTGGAAAGCTCAGATCTCGTACCTGAGAAGGATGCTGATC
GGATGCATGTTAGAGACAATGTGAAAATAGCAATGGATCAGTATGGAAAATTTAATAAAGTTCCAGAGTG
GCAAAGACTAGCTGGAAAAGCTGCTAAAGAAGTTGAAAAATTTGCCAAAGAAAAAGTGGATCTTGTATTG
ATGCACTGGAGGGATAGGATGGGCATTGCTCAAAAAGAGAATATAAATCAGAAGCCAGTGGTTCTTCGAA
AGAGAAGACAAAGAATAAAAATAGAAGCAAATTGGGATCTCTTCTATTATAGGTTTGGTCAAGACCATGC
CAGGTCAAACCTTATTTGGAATTTCAAAACACGAGAAGAACTGAAAGATACTCTTGAATCTGAAATGAGA
GCATTTAATATTGACAGAGAACTTGGAAGTGCAAATGTGATCTCCTGGAACCACCATGAGTTTGAGGTTA
AATATGAGTGCCTGGCAGAGGAAATTAAAATAGGAGACTATTACCTGAGACTACTATTGGAGGAAGATGA
GAATGAAGAAAGTGGATCAATTAAGAGATCGTATGAATTTTTCAATGAGCTTTATCATCGCTTCTTGCTC
ACCCCAAAAGTAAACATGAAGTGTTTATGTTTACAAGCCCTTGCTATTGTTTATGGCAGATGTCACGAAG
AAATAGGACCTTTTACAGATACCAGATATATCATTGGAATGTTAGAGAGGTGCACAGATAAACTTGAACG
AGATAGGTTGATTCTCTTCCTTAACAAGTTGATCCTTAATAAGAAAAATGTTAAGGATCTCATGGATTCA
AATGGAATAAGAATCCTTGTGGACTTGCTTACCCTTGCACATCTCCATGTAAGCCGAGCTACAGTACCAC
TGCAAAGCAATGTAATTGAAGCTGCTCCAGATATGAAAAGAGAGAGTGAAAAGGAATGGTATTTTGGCAA
CGCAGACAAAGAAAGGAGTGGCCCGTATGGATTTCATGAGATGCAAGAATTGTGGACCAAAGGAATGTTA
AATGCAAAAACCAGATGCTGGGCTCAAGGCATGGATGGATGGCGACCACTTCAGTCCATACCCCAGCTTA
AGTGGTGTCTCTTAGCCAGTGGACAGGCTGTCCTGAATGAAACTGACCTTGCTACCCTTATATTGAACAT
GTTGATCACAATGTGTGGATATTTTCCAAGCAGGGATCAAGACAATGCCATCATTCGGCCTCTACCCAAA
GTGAAAAGACTGCTGTCAGATAGCACTTGCCTTCCCCATATTATTCAGCTACTGCTGACCTTTGACCCTA
TCCTTGTTGAGAAGGTTGCTATTTTGTTATACCATATCATGCAAGATAACCCACAGTTACCCCGCCTTTA
TCTGAGTGGAGTATTTTTCTTTATCATGATGTACACAGGTTCCAATGTGCTTCCTGTTGCTCGATTTTTG
AAATACACACATACCAAACAGGCTTTCAAGTCAGAAGAGACAAAAGGACAAGATATTTTTCAGAGAAGTA
TACTTGGGCACATTCTACCTGAAGCAATGGTTTGTTACTTAGAAAATTATGAACCTGAAAAGTTTTCTGA
GATTTTTCTAGGAGAATTTGATACTCCAGAAGCAATCTGGAGCAGTGAAATGAGGCGCCTGATGATAGAG
AAGATTGCTGCCCATCTCGCGGATTTCACACCTCGTCTTCAGAGTAACACAAGAGCACTTTATCAGTATT
GCCCCATTCCTATAATCAACTATCCACAACTCGAAAATGAACTATTTTGTAATATTTATTACCTCAAACA
ACTGTGTGATACACTCCGGTTTCCAGATTGGCCAATTAAAGACCCGGTTAAGCTTCTAAAAGATACCCTT
GATGCCTGGAAGAAAGAAGTAGAAAAGAAGCCACCTATGATGTCAATAGATGATGCTTATGAAGTGCTTA
ATCTGCCTCAAGGACAGGGACCGCATGATGAGAGCAAGATTAGGAAAGCTTACTTCAGACTTGCACAAAA
GTACCACCCTGATAAGAATCCAGAAGGGAGGGACATGTTTGAAAAAGTAAATAAAGCATATGAATTTTTA
TGTACCAAATCAGCAAAAATAGTGGATGGGCCAGATCCAGAGAATATAATTTTAATTCTAAAAACACAGA
GCATCCTCTTCAACCGTCATAAAGAAGATTTACAGCCTTATAAATATGCAGGATACCCCATGCTTATTCG
GACTATAACAATGGAAACTTCAGATGACCTCCTTTTCTCAAAAGAATCACCATTGTTGCCTGCGGCTACA
GAGCTAGCTTTCCATACTGTCAACTGTTCAGCCCTCAATGCTGAAGAGCTCAGAAGAGAGAATGGACTAG
AGGTGTTACAAGAGGCATTTAGTCGCTGTGTGGCTGTCTTGACTCGTGCTAGTAAACCAAGTGACATGTC
AGTACAGGTGTGTGGATACATAAGTAAATGCTACAGTGTGGCTGCTCAGTTTGAGGAATGCCGAGAGAAG
ATCACGGAAATGCCTAGCATCATCAAGGATCTCTGTCGGGTACTATATTTTGGCAAGAGTATTCCCCGCG
TAGCTGCTCTTGGGGTAGAATGTGTCAGTTCTTTTGCTGTGGATTTCTGGCTACAGACACACCTATTTCA
GGCTGGAATTTTGTGGTATCTCCTTGGTTTTCTGTTTAATTATGACTACACACTAGAAGAGAGTGGCATT
CAGAAAAGTGAAGAAACAAACCAGCAGGAGGTAGCAAACAGCCTTGCCAAACTGAGTGTCCATGCTCTGA
GTCGCCTTGGAGGGTATTTGGCTGAAGAACAAGCAACTCCAGAAAATCCAACCATAAGGAAAAGCTTAGC
TGGCATGCTGACACCCTATGTTGCTAGAAAACTTGCTGTGGCTAGTGTGACTGAGATTTTGAAGATGCTT
AACAGCAACACAGAAAGTCCATATTTGATATGGAACAATTCTACAAGAGCAGAATTACTTGAATTTCTTG
AATCCCAACAAGAAAACATGATTAAAAAAGGTGATTGTGACAAAACTTATGGATCAGAATTTGTCTACAG
TGATCATGCCAAAGAACTTATTGTAGGGGAGATTTTTGTTAGGGTGTATAATGAAGTTCCTACTTTCCAA
CTGGAGGTTCCAAAAGCATTTGCTGCAAGTCTCTTGGATTATATAGGCTCGCAGGCCCAATACTTGCACA
CATTCATGGCCATCACACACGCGGCAAAAGTGGAGTCAGAGCAACATGGAGATCGCTTACCGAGAGTAGA
AATGGCTTTGGAGGCTCTGAGAAATGTCATAAAATACAATCCAGGTTCTGAGAGTGAATGCATTGGGCAC
TTTAAGTTGATATTTTCTCTTCTCCGAGTTCATGGAGCTGGTCAAGTGCAGCAGTTGGCTTTAGAGGTTG
TGAATATAGTGACATCTAACCAAGACTGTGTCAACAATATTGCTGAATCAATGGTTTTGTCCAGTTTATT
GGCTCTTCTACATTCATTGCCATCAAGTCGTCAGCTTGTTCTGGAAACTCTTTATGCTTTGACATCGAGT
ACAAAAATAATCAAAGAAGCAATGGCAAAGGGTGCTTTGATCTATTTACTGGATATGTTCTGCAATTCAA
CACATCCACAGGTTCGAGCCCAAACAGCAGAACTTTTTGCCAAAATGACAGCAGATAAACTGATAGGTCC
AAAGGTTCGAATTACGTTAATGAAATTTCTACCAAGCGTTTTCATGGATGCTATGAGAGACAATCCTGAA
GCTGCTGTACATATTTTTGAAGGAACTCATGAAAATCCTGAGTTAATTTGGAATGATAATTCCAGAGATA
AAGTGTCCACAACAGTTAGGGAAATGATGCTAGAGCACTTTAAAAATCAGCAGGACAACCCTGAGGCAAA
CTGGAAGTTGCCTGAAGATTTTGCTGTGGTGTTTGGAGAAGCAGAGGGTGAACTTGCTGTTGGAGGAGTC
TTCTTGAGGATCTTTATTGCACAACCAGCCTGGGTTCTAAGAAAGCCTAGAGAATTTCTTATTGCCCTGT
TAGAAAAATTAACTGAGCTCCTAGAGAAGAACAATCCTCATGGAGAAACTCTGGAAACCTTGACAATGGC
AACAGTGTGTCTCTTCAGCGCACAACCTCAGCTGGCAGATCAGGTCCCGCCATTGGGCCATCTTCCCAAA
GTTATCCAGGCAATGAATCATAGGAACAATGCCATTCCTAAGAGTGCCATTCGGGTTATCCATGCCTTGT
CTGAAAATGAGCTGTGTGTTCGAGCCATGGCATCTTTAGAGACCATTGGCCCACTGATGAATGGAATGAA
AAAGCGAGCAGATACTGTTGGTCTAGCCTGTGAAGCAATTAATCGAATGTTTCAGAAGGAGCAGAGTGAA
TTAGTAGCACAAGCCCTGAAAGCAGATTTGGTTCCATACCTCTTAAAATTACTCGAAGGCATTGGCCTTG
AAAACCTGGACAGCCCAGCAGCCACTAAGGCTCAGATTGTTAAAGCTCTCAAGGCAATGACTCGAAGTTT
GCAGTATGGAGAACAGGTGAATGAAATCCTGTGCCGTTCTTCAGTCTGGAGTGCCTTCAAAGATCAGAAA
CATGATTTGTTCATTTCTGAGTCACAAACAGCAGGAGCAGCTGCAGGACCTGGAGTTGCTGGCTACCTTA
CCGCAGGTACATCTACATCAGTCATGTCTAACCTGCCACCTCCTGTAGACCATGAGGCAGGCGACCTTGG
CTATCAGACTTGAGCGGCCGCGGATCCACCGGATCTAGATAACTGATCATAATCAGCCATACCACATTTG
TAGAGGTTTTACTTGCTTTAAAAAACCTCCCACACCTCCCCCTGAACCTGAAACATAAAATGAATGCAAT
TGTTGTTGTTAACTTGTTTATTGCAGCTTATAATGGTTACAAATAAAGCAATAGCATCACAAATTTCACA
AATAAAGCATTTTTTTCACTGCATTCTAGTTGTGGTTTGTCCAAACTCATCAATGTATCTTAACGCGTAA
ATTGTAAGCGTTAATATTTTGTTAAAATTCGCGTTAAATTTTTGTTAAATCAGCTCATTTTTTAACCAAT
AGGCCGAAATCGGCAAAATCCCTTATAAATCAAAAGAATAGACCGAGATAGGGT
[37 nt withheld, positions 8525-8561]
AAAGAACGTGGACTCCAACGTCAAAGG
[49 nt withheld, positions 8589-8637]
T
[91 nt withheld, positions 8639-8729]
G
[124 nt withheld, positions 8731-8854]
CAGGTGGCACTTTTCGGGGAAATGTGCGCGGAACCCCTATTTGTTTATTTTTCTAAATACATTCAAATAT
GTATCCGCTCATGAGACAATAACCCTGATAAATGCTTCAATAATATTGAAAAAGGAAGAGTCCTGAGGCG
GAAAGAACCAGCTGTGGAATGTGTGTCAGTTAGGGTGTGGAAAGTCCCCAGGCTCCCCAGCAGGCAGAAG
TATGCAAAGCATGCATCTCAATTAGTCAGCAACCAGGTGTGGAAAGTCCCCAGGCTCCCCAGCAGGCAGA
AGTATGCAAAGCATGCATCTCAATTAGTCAGCAACCATAGTCCCGCCCCTAACTCCGCCCATCCCGCCCC
TAACTCCGCCCAGTTCCGCCCATTCTCCGCCCCATGGCTGACTAATTTTTTTTATTTATGCAGAGGCCGA
GGCCGCCTCGGCCTCTGAGCTATTCCAGAAGTAGTGAGGAGGCTTTTTTGGAGGCCTAGGCTTTTGCAAA
GATCGATCAAGAGACAGGATGAGGATCGTTTCGCATGATTGAACAAGATGGATTGCACGCAGGTTCTCCG
GCCGCTTGGGTGGAGAGGCTATTCGGCTATGACTGGGCACAACAGACAATCGGCTGCTCTGATGCCGCCG
TGTTCCGGCTGTCAGCGCAGGGGCGCCCGGTTCTTTTTGTCAAGACCGACCTGTCCGGTGCCCTGAATGA
ACTGCAAGACGAGGCAGCGCGGCTATCGTGGCTGGCCACGACGGGCGTTCCTTGCGCAGCTGTGCTCGAC
GTTGTCACTGAAGCGGGAAGGGACTGGCTGCTATTGGGCGAAGTGCCGGGGCAGGATCTCCTGTCATCTC
ACCTTGCTCCTGCCGAGAAAGTATCCATCATGGCTGATGCAATGCGGCGGCTGCATACGCTTGATCCGGC
TACCTGCCCATTCGACCACCAAGCGAAACATCGCATCGAGCGAGCACGTACTCGGATGGAAGCCGGTCTT
GTCGATCAGGATGATCTGGACGAAGAGCATCAGGGGCTCGCGCCAGCCGAACTGTTCGCCAGGCTCAAGG
CGAGCATGCCCGACGGCGAGGATCTCGTCGTGACCCATGGCGATGCCTGCTTGCCGAATATCATGGTGGA
AAATGGCCGCTTTTCTGGATTCATCGACTGTGGCCGGCTGGGTGTGGCGGACCGCTATCAGGACATAGCG
TTGGCTACCCGTGATATTGCTGAAGAGCTTGGCGGCGAATGGGCTGACCGCTTCCTCGTGCTTTACGGTA
TCGCCGCTCCCGATTCGCAGCGCATCGCCTTCTATCGCCTTCTTGACGAGTTCTTCTGAGCGGGACTCTG
GGGTTCGAAATGACCGACCAAGCGACGCCCAACCTGCCATCACGAGATTTCGATTCCACCGCCGCCTTCT
ATGAAAGGTTGGGCTTCGGAATCGTTTTCCGGGACGCCGGCTGGATGATCCTCCAGCGCGGGGATCTCAT
GCTGGAGTTCTTCGCCCACCCTAGGGGGAGGCTAACTGAAACACGGAAGGAGACAATACCGGAAGGAACC
CGCGCTATGACGGCAATAAAAAGACAGAATAAAACGCACGGTGTTGGGTCGTTTGTTCATAAACGCGGGG
TTCGGTCCCAGGGCTGGCACTCTGTCGATACCCCACCGAGACCCCATTGGGGCCAATACGCCCGCGTTTC
TTCCTTTTCCCCACCCCACCCCCCAAGTTCGGGTGAAGGCCCAGGGCTCGCAGCCAACGTCGGGGCGGCA
GGCCCTGCCATAGCCTCAGGTTACTCATATATACTTTAGATTGATTTAAAACTTCATTTTTAATTTAAAA
GGATCTAGGTGAAGATCCTTTTTGATAATCTCATGACCAAAATCCCTTAACGTGAGTTTTCGTTCCACTG
AGCGTCAGACCCCGTAGAAAAGATCAAAGGATCTTCTTGAGATCCTTTTTTTCTGCGCGTAATCTGCTGC
TTGCAAACAAAAAAACCACCGCTACCAGCGGTGGTTTGTTTGCCGGATCAAGAGCTACCAACTCTTTTTC
CGAAGGTAACTGGCTTCAGCAGAGCGCAGATACCAAATACTGTTCTTCTAGTGTAGCCGTAGTTAGGCCA
CCACTTCAAGAACTCTGTAGCACCGCCTACATACCTCGCTCTGCTAATCCTGTTACCAGTGGCTGCTGCC
AGTGGCGATAAGTCGTGTCTTACCGGGTTGGACTCAAGACGATAGTTACCGGATAAGGCGCAGCGGTCGG
GCTGAACGGGGGGTTCGTGCACACAGCCCAGCTTGGAGCGAACGACCTACACCGAACTGAGATACCTACA
GCGTGAGCTATGAGAAAGCGCCACGCTTCCCGAAGGGAGAAAGGCGGACAGGTATCCGGTAAGCGGCAGG
GTCGGAACAGGAGAGCGCACGAGGGAGCTTCCAGGGGGAAACGCCTGGTATCTTTATAGTCCTGTCGGGT
TTCGCCACCTCTGACTTGAGCGTCGATTTTTGTGATGCTCGTCAGGGGGGCGGAGCCTATGGAAAAACGC
CAGCAACGCGGCCTTTTTACGGTTCCTGGCCTTTTGCTGGCCTTTTGCTCACATGTTCTTTCCTGCGTTA
TCCCCTGATTCTGTGGATAACCGTATTACCGCCATGCAT
